>Addgene plasmid #78956 | pU6-As-crRNA | depositor full sequence | sequence record 150228 | Full plasmid sequence
GACGAAGACTCAATTGTCGATTAGTGAACGGATCTCGACGGTATCGATCACGAGACTAGCCTCGAGCGGC
CGCCCCCTTCACCGAGGGCCTATTTCCCATGATTCCTTCATATTTGCATATACGATACAAGGCTGTTAGA
GAGATAATTGGAATTAATTTGACTGTAAACACAAAGATATTAGTACAAAATACGTGACGTAGAAAGTAAT
AATTTCTTGGGTAGTTTGCAGTTTTAAAATTATGTTTTAAAATGGACTATCATATGCTTACCGTAACTTG
AAAGTATTTCGATTTCTTGGCTTTATATATCTTGTGGAAAGGACGAAACACCGTAATTTCTACTCTTGTA
GATTGAGACGGGATCCATCCGTCTCCTTTTTTCTAGATTCGCGATGTACGGGCCAGATATACGCGTTGAC
ATTGATTATTGACTAGTTGTCTTCCTGCATTAATGAATCGGCCAACGCGCGGGGAGAGGCGGTTTGCGTA
TTGGGCGCTCTTCCGCTTCCTCGCTCACTGACTCGCTGCGCTCGGTCGTTCGGCTGCGGCGAGCGGTATC
AGCTCACTCAAAGGCGGTAATACGGTTATCCACAGAATCAGGGGATAACGCAGGAAAGAACATGTGAGCA
AAAGGCCAGCAAAAGGCCAGGAACCGTAAAAAGGCCGCGTTGCTGGCGTTTTTCCATAGGCTCCGCCCCC
CTGACGAGCATCACAAAAATCGACGCTCAAGTCAGAGGTGGCGAAACCCGACAGGACTATAAAGATACCA
GGCGTTTCCCCCTGGAAGCTCCCTCGTGCGCTCTCCTGTTCCGACCCTGCCGCTTACCGGATACCTGTCC
GCCTTTCTCCCTTCGGGAAGCGTGGCGCTTTCTCATAGCTCACGCTGTAGGTATCTCAGTTCGGTGTAGG
TCGTTCGCTCCAAGCTGGGCTGTGTGCACGAACCCCCCGTTCAGCCCGACCGCTGCGCCTTATCCGGTAA
CTATCGTCTTGAGTCCAACCCGGTAAGACACGACTTATCGCCACTGGCAGCAGCCACTGGTAACAGGATT
AGCAGAGCGAGGTATGTAGGCGGTGCTACAGAGTTCTTGAAGTGGTGGCCTAACTACGGCTACACTAGAA
GGACAGTATTTGGTATCTGCGCTCTGCTGAAGCCAGTTACCTTCGGAAAAAGAGTTGGTAGCTCTTGATC
CGGCAAACAAACCACCGCTGGTAGCGGTGGTTTTTTTGTTTGCAAGCAGCAGATTACGCGCAGAAAAAAA
GGATCTCAAGAAGATCCTTTGATCTTTTCTACGGGGTCTGACGCTCAGTGGAACGAAAACTCACGTTAAG
GGATTTTGGTCATGAGATTATCAAAAAGGATCTTCACCTAGATCCTTTTAAATTAAAAATGAAGTTTTAA
ATCAATCTAAAGTATATATGAGTAAACTTGGTCTGACAGTTACCAATGCTTAATCAGTGAGGCACCTATC
TCAGCGATCTGTCTATTTCGTTCATCCATAGTTGCCTGACTCCCCGTCGTGTAGATAACTACGATACGGG
AGGGCTTACCATCTGGCCCCAGTGCTGCAATGATACCGCGAGATCCACGCTCACCGGCTCCAGATTTATC
AGCAATAAACCAGCCAGCCGGAAGGGCCGAGCGCAGAAGTGGTCCTGCAACTTTATCCGCCTCCATCCAG
TCTATTAATTGTTGCCGGGAAGCTAGAGTAAGTAGTTCGCCAGTTAATAGTTTGCGCAACGTTGTTGCCA
TTGCTACAGGCATCGTGGTGTCACGCTCGTCGTTTGGTATGGCTTCATTCAGCTCCGGTTCCCAACGATC
AAGGCGAGTTACATGATCCCCCATGTTGTGCAAAAAAGCGGTTAGCTCCTTCGGTCCTCCGATCGTTGTC
AGAAGTAAGTTGGCCGCAGTGTTATCACTCATGGTTATGGCAGCACTGCATAATTCTCTTACTGTCATGC
CATCCGTAAGATGCTTTTCTGTGACTGGTGAGTACTCAACCAAGTCATTCTGAGAATAGTGTATGCGGCG
ACCGAGTTGCTCTTGCCCGGCGTCAATACGGGATAATACCGCGCCACATAGCAGAACTTTAAAAGTGCTC
ATCATTGGAAAACGTTCTTCGGGGCGAAAACTCTCAAGGATCTTACCGCTGTTGAGATCCAGTTCGATGT
AACCCACTCGTGCACCCAACTGATCTTCAGCATCTTTTACTTTCACCAGCGTTTCTGGGTGAGCAAAAAC
AGGAAGGCAAAATGCCGCAAAAAAGGGAATAAGGGCGACACGGAAATGTTGAATACTCATACTCTTCCTT
TTTCAATATTATTGAAGCATTTATCAGGGTTATTGTCTCATGAGCGGATACATATTTGAATGTATTTAGA
AAAATAAACAAATAGGGGTTCCGCGCACATTTCCCCGAAAAGTGCCACCTGACGTC
Features (pLannotate 1.2.2; 7 found; start..end, strand, type, name):
     17..34      +  CDS            Rev (fragment): human immunodeficiency virus 1 (HIV-1) Rev protein; rev; enhances nuclear export of unspliced and incompletely spliced viral mRNAs
     84..324     +  promoter       U6 promoter: RNA polymerase III promoter for human U6 snRNA
    418..438     +  enhancer       CMV enhancer (fragment): human cytomegalovirus immediate early enhancer
    445..498     -  CDS            lacI (fragment): lac repressor; lacI; The lac repressor binds to the lac operator to inhibit transcription in E. coli. This inhibition can be relieved by adding lactose or isopropyl-β-D-thiogalactopyranoside (IPTG).
    681..1269    -  rep_origin     ori: high-copy-number ColE1/pMB1/pBR322/pUC origin of replication
   1440..2300    -  CDS            AmpR: β-lactamase; bla; confers resistance to ampicillin, carbenicillin, and related antibiotics
   2301..2405    -  promoter       AmpR promoter: bla
