[The description below was written by a language model from this plasmid's Addgene catalogue record and pLannotate feature annotations shown in this document.]
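Description:
pU6-As-crRNA is a small (about 2.4 kb) empty cloning backbone built on pUC19 and designed for expressing CRISPR RNAs (crRNAs) for the Acidaminococcus sp. Cpf1 nuclease (AsCpf1, also known as Cas12a) in mammalian cells. It is maintained in E. coli at high copy number through the ColE1/pUC-type origin of replication and selected with ampicillin via the β-lactamase gene driven by its native bla promoter. According to the record, a BsaI recognition site within the ampicillin resistance gene was removed by mutation. This kind of change is usually made so that type IIS enzymes do not cut the backbone.

The functional payload is a human U6 promoter, an RNA polymerase III promoter widely used for short, uncapped and non-polyadenylated RNAs such as guide RNAs. Downstream of it lies a BsmBI cloning site, which lets users insert a target-specific spacer, typically as annealed oligonucleotides, to produce a complete AsCpf1 crRNA transcription unit. The feature table does not annotate the crRNA direct repeat, the cloning site or a Pol III terminator, so their exact arrangement cannot be stated from the record. The remaining annotations are very short fragments (18 to 54 nt) matching HIV-1 Rev, the CMV enhancer and lacI. These are most likely incidental sequence matches or backbone remnants rather than functional elements.

The plasmid carries no nuclease gene and no mammalian selection marker, so it would be co-delivered with a separate AsCpf1 expression construct for genome editing. The associated publication concerns Cpf1 specificity analysis in human cells.
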