Addgene plasmid #78956: pU6-As-crRNA
Purpose: (Empty Backbone) Cloning vector for expression of AsCpf1 crRNA. It contains BsmB1 site for cloning.
Depositing lab: Jin-Soo Kim. Depositing organization: Seoul National University. Publication: Genome-wide analysis reveals specificities of Cpf1 endonucleases in human cells. Kim D, Kim J, Hur JK, Been KW, Yoon SH, Kim JS. Nat Biotechnol. 2016 Jun 6. doi: 10.1038/nbt.3609. PubMed 27272384.
Backbone
  Vector backbone: pUC19
  Modifications to backbone: Bsa1 site in the ampicillin-resistant gene was mutated.
  Vector type: Mammalian Expression, CRISPR
  Promoter: U6 promoter
Growth in bacteria
  Bacterial resistance: Ampicillin, 100 μg/mL
  Growth temperature: 37°C
  Growth strain: DH5alpha
  Copy number: High Copy
Terms and licenses: Academic/Nonprofit Terms; Industry Terms: Not Available to Industry
How to cite: pU6-As-crRNA was a gift from Jin-Soo Kim (Addgene plasmid # 78956 ; http://n2t.net/addgene:78956 ; RRID:Addgene_78956)
