>Addgene plasmid #78956 | pU6-As-crRNA | addgene partial sequence | sequence record 150226 | hU6-F 5'-GAGGGCCTATTTCCCATGATT-3'
AGGCTGTTAGAGAGATAATTGGAATTAATTTGACTGTAAACACAAAGATATTAGTACAAAATACGTGACG
TAGAAAGTAATAATTTCTTGGGTAGTTTGCAGTTTTAAAATTATGTTTTAAAATGGACTATCATATGCTT
ACCGTAACTTGAAAGTATTTCGATTTCTTGGCTTTATATATCTTGTGGAAAGGACGAAACACCGTAATTT
CTACTCTTGTAGATTGAGACGGGATCCATCCGTCTCCTTTTTTCTAGATTCGCGATGTACGGGCCAGATA
TACGCGTTGACATTGATTATTGACTAGTTGTCTTCCTGCATTAATGAATCGGCCAACGCGCGGGGAGAGG
CGGTTTGCGTATTGGGCGCTCTTCCGCTTCCTCGCTCACTGACTCGCTGCGCTCGGTCGTTCGGCTGCGG
CGAGCGGTATCAGCTCACTCAAAGGCGGTAATACGGTTATCCACAGAATCAGGGGATAACGCAGGAAAGA
ACATGTGAGCAAAAGGCCAGCAAAAGGCCAGGAACCGTAAAAAGGCCGCGTTGCTGGCGTTTTTCCATAG
GCTCCGCCCCCCTGACGAGCATCACAAAAATCGACGCTCAAGTCAGAGGTGGCGAAACCCGACAGGACTA
TAAAGATACCAGGCGTTTCCCCCTGGAAGCTCCCTCGTGCGCTCTCCTGTTCCGACCCTGCCGCTTACCG
GATACCTGTCCGCCTTTCTCCCTTCGGGAAGCGTGGCGCTTTCTCATAGCTCACGCTGTAGGTATCTCAG
TTCGGTGTAGGTCGTTCGCTCCAAGCTGGGCTGTGTGCACGAACCCCCCGTTCAGCCCGACCGCTGCGCC
TTATCCGGTAACTATCGTCTTGAGTCCAACCCGGTAAGACACGACTTATCGCCACTGGCAGCAGCCACTG
GTAACAGGATTAGCAGAGCGAGGTATGTAGGCGGTGCTACAGAGTTCTTGAAGTGGTGGCCTAACTACG
