>Addgene plasmid #78956 | pU6-As-crRNA | addgene partial sequence | sequence record 150227 | pBR322ori-F 5'-GGGAAACGCCTGGTATCTTT-3'
ACTTGAGCGTCGATTTTTGTGATGCTCGTCAGGGGGGCGGAGCCTATGGAAAAACGCCAGCAACGCGGCC
TTTTTACGGTTCCTGGCCTTTTGCTGGCCTTTTGCTCACATGTTCTTTCCTGCGTTATCCCCTGATTCTG
TGGATAACCGTATTACCGCCTTTGAGTGAGCTGATACCGCTCGCCGCAGCCGAACGACCGAGCGCAGCGA
GTCAGTGAGCGAGGAAGCGGAAGAGCGCCCAATACGCAAACCGCCTCTCCCCGCGCGTTGGCCGATTCAT
TAATGCAGGAAGACAACTAGTCAATAATCAATGTCAACGCGTATATCTGGCCCGTACATCGCGAATCTAG
AAAAAAGGAGACGGATGGATCCCGTCTCAATCTACAAGAGTAGAAATTACGGTGTTTCGTCCTTTCCACA
AGATATATAAAGCCAAGAAATCGAAATACTTTCAAGTTACGGTAAGCATATGATAGTCCATTTTAAAACA
TAATTTTAAAACTGCAAACTACCCAAGAAATTATTACTTTCTACGTCACGTATTTTGTACTAATATCTTT
GTGTTTACAGTCAAATTAATTCCAATTATCTCTCTAACAGCCTTGTATCGTATATGCAAATATGAAGGAA
TCATGGGAAATAGGCCCTCGGTGAAGGGGGCGGCCGCTCGAGGCTAGTCTCGTGATCGATACCGTCGAGA
TCCGTTCACTAATCGACAATTGAGTCTTCGTCGACGTCAGGTGGCACTTTTCGGGGAAATGTGCGCGGAA
CCCCTATTTGTTTATTTTTCTAAATACATTCAAATATGTATCCGCTCATGAGACAATAACCCTGATAAAT
GCTTCAATAATATTGAAAAAGGAAGAGTATGAGTATTCAACATTTCCGTGTCGCCCTTATTCCCTTTTTT
GCGGCATTTTGCCTTCCTGTTTTTGCTCACCCAGAAACGCTGGTGAAAGTAAAAGATGCTGAA
